>Addgene plasmid #248051 | pHBT-NRAS174 | addgene full sequence | sequence record 493230 | Addgene NGS Result
AATTAATACGACTCACTATAGGGGAATTGTGAGCGGATAACAATTCCCCTCTAGAAATAATTTTGTTTAA
CTTTAAGAAGGAGATATACATATGAAACATCATCATCATCATCACAGCAGCGGCCTGAATGATATTTTTG
AAGCACAAAAAATTGAATGGCATGAAGAAAACCTGTACTTCCAGGGATCCATGACTGAGTACAAACTGGT
GGTGGTTGGAGCAGGTGGTGTTGGGAAAAGCGCACTGACAATCCAGCTAATCCAGAACCACTTTGTAGAT
GAATATGATCCCACCATAGAGGATTCTTACAGAAAACAAGTGGTTATAGATGGTGAAACCTGTTTGTTGG
ACATACTGGATACAGCTGGACAAGAAGAGTACAGTGCCATGAGAGACCAATACATGAGGACAGGCGAAGG
CTTCCTCTGTGTATTTGCCATCAATAATAGCAAGTCATTTGCGGATATTAACCTCTACAGGGAGCAGATT
AAGCGAGTAAAAGACTCGGATGATGTACCTATGGTGCTAGTGGGAAACAAGTGTGATTTGCCAACAAGGA
CAGTTGATACAAAACAAGCCCACGAACTGGCCAAGAGTTACGGGATTCCATTCATTGAAACCTCAGCCAA
GACCAGACAGGGTGTTGAAGATGCTTTTTACACACTGGTAAGAGAAATACGCCAGTACCGAATGAAAAAA
CTCAACAGCAGTTGACTCGAGCACCACCACCACCACCACTGAGATCCGGCTGCTAACAAAGCCCGAAAGG
AAGCTGAGTTGGCTGCTGCCACCGCTGAGCAATAACTAGCATAACCCCTTGGGGCCTCTAAACGGGTCTT
GAGGGGTTTTTTGCTGAAAGGAGGAACTATATCCGGATTGGCGAATGGG
[124 nt withheld, positions 890-1013]
C
[91 nt withheld, positions 1015-1105]
A
[49 nt withheld, positions 1107-1155]
CCTTTGACGTTGGAGTCCACGTTCTTT
[37 nt withheld, positions 1183-1219]
ACCCTATCTCGGTCTATTCTTTTGATTTATAAGGGATTTTGCCGATTTCGGCCTATTGGTTAAAAAATGA
GCTGATTTAACAAAAATTTAACGCGAATTTTAACAAAATATTAACGCTTACAATTTAGGTGGCACTTTTC
GGGGAAATGTGCGCGGAACCCCTATTTGTTTATTTTTCTAAATACATTCAAATATGTATCCGCTCATGAA
TTAATTCTTAGAAAAACTCATCGAGCATCAAATGAAACTGCAATTTATTCATATCAGGATTATCAATACC
ATATTTTTGAAAAAGCCGTTTCTGTAATGAAGGAGAAAACTCACCGAGGCAGTTCCATAGGATGGCAAGA
TCCTGGTATCGGTCTGCGATTCCGACTCGTCCAACATCAATACAACCTATTAATTTCCCCTCGTCAAAAA
TAAGGTTATCAAGTGAGAAATCACCATGAGTGACGACTGAATCCGGTGAGAATGGCAAAAGTTTATGCAT
TTCTTTCCAGACTTGTTCAACAGGCCAGCCATTACGCTCGTCATCAAAATCACTCGCATCAACCAAACCG
TTATTCATTCGTGATTGCGCCTGAGCGAGACGAAATACGCGATCGCTGTTAAAAGGACAATTACAAACAG
GAATCGAATGCAACCGGCGCAGGAACACTGCCAGCGCATCAACAATATTTTCACCTGAATCAGGATATTC
TTCTAATACCTGGAATGCTGTTTTCCCGGGGATCGCAGTGGTGAGTAACCATGCATCATCAGGAGTACGG
ATAAAATGCTTGATGGTCGGAAGAGGCATAAATTCCGTCAGCCAGTTTAGTCTGACCATCTCATCTGTAA
CATCATTGGCAACGCTACCTTTGCCATGTTTCAGAAACAACTCTGGCGCATCGGGCTTCCCATACAATCG
ATAGATTGTCGCACCTGATTGCCCGACATTATCGCGAGCCCATTTATACCCATATAAATCAGCATCCATG
TTGGAATTTAATCGCGGCCTAGAGCAAGACGTTTCCCGTTGAATATGGCTCATAACACCCCTTGTATTAC
TGTTTATGTAAGCAGACAGTTTTATTGTTCATGACCAAAATCCCTTAACGTGAGTTTTCGTTCCACTGAG
CGTCAGACCCCGTAGAAAAGATCAAAGGATCTTCTTGAGATCCTTTTTTTCTGCGCGTAATCTGCTGCTT
GCAAACAAAAAAACCACCGCTACCAGCGGTGGTTTGTTTGCCGGATCAAGAGCTACCAACTCTTTTTCCG
AAGGTAACTGGCTTCAGCAGAGCGCAGATACCAAATACTGTCCTTCTAGTGTAGCCGTAGTTAGGCCACC
ACTTCAAGAACTCTGTAGCACCGCCTACATACCTCGCTCTGCTAATCCTGTTACCAGTGGCTGCTGCCAG
TGGCGATAAGTCGTGTCTTACCGGGTTGGACTCAAGACGATAGTTACCGGATAAGGCGCAGCGGTCGGGC
TGAACGGGGGGTTCGTGCACACAGCCCAGCTTGGAGCGAACGACCTACACCGAACTGAGATACCTACAGC
GTGAGCTATGAGAAAGCGCCACGCTTCCCGAAGGGAGAAAGGCGGACAGGTATCCGGTAAGCGGCAGGGT
CGGAACAGGAGAGCGCACGAGGGAGCTTCCAGGGGGAAACGCCTGGTATCTTTATAGTCCTGTCGGGTTT
CGCCACCTCTGACTTGAGCGTCGATTTTTGTGATGCTCGTCAGGGGGGCGGAGCCTATGGAAAAACGCCA
GCAACGCGGCCTTTTTACGGTTCCTGGCCTTTTGCTGGCCTTTTGCTCACATGTTCTTTCCTGCGTTATC
CCCTGATTCTGTGGATAACCGTATTACCGCCTTTGAGTGAGCTGATACCGCTCGCCGCAGCCGAACGACC
GAGCGCAGCGAGTCAGTGAGCGAGGAAGCGGAAGAGCGCCTGATGCGGTATTTTCTCCTTACGCATCTGT
GCGGTATTTCACACCGCAATGGTGCACTCTCAGTACAATCTGCTCTGATGCCGCATAGTTAAGCCAGTAT
ACACTCCGCTATCGCTACGTGACTGGGTCATGGCTGCGCCCCGACACCCGCCAACACCCGCTGACGCGCC
CTGACGGGCTTGTCTGCTCCCGGCATCCGCTTACAGACAAGCTGTGACCGTCTCCGGGAGCTGCATGTGT
CAGAGGTTTTCACCGTCATCACCGAAACGCGCGAGGCAGCTGCGGTAAAGCTCATCAGCGTGGTCGTGAA
GCGATTCACAGATGTCTGCCTGTTCATCCGCGTCCAGCTCGTTGAGTTTCTCCAGAAGCGTTAATGTCTG
GCTTCTGATAAAGCGGGCCATGTTAAGGGCGGTTTTTTCCTGTTTGGTCACTGATGCCTCCGTGTAAGGG
GGATTTCTGTTCATGGGGGTAATGATACCGATGAAACGAGAGAGGATGCTCACGATACGGGTTACTGATG
ATGAACATGCCCGGTTACTGGAACGTTGTGAGGGTAAACAACTGGCGGTATGGATGCGGCGGGACCAGAG
AAAAATCACTCAGGGTCAATGCCAGCGCTTCGTTAATACAGATGTAGGTGTTCCACAGGGTAGCCAGCAG
CATCCTGCGATGCAGATCCGGAACATAATGGTGCAGGGCGCTGACTTCCGCGTTTCCAGACTTTACGAAA
CACGGAAACCGAAGACCATTCATGTTGTTGCTCAGGTCGCAGACGTTTTGCAGCAGCAGTCGCTTCACGT
TCGCTCGCGTATCGGTGATTCATTCTGCTAACCAGTAAGGCAACCCCGCCAGCCTAGCCGGGTCCTCAAC
GACAGGAGCACGATCATGCGCACCCGTGGGGCCGCCATGCCGGCGATAATGGCCTGCTTCTCGCCGAAAC
GTTTGGTGGCGGGACCAGTGACGAAGGCTTGAGCGAGGGCGTGCAAGATTCCGAATACCGCAAGCGACAG
GCCGATCATCGTCGCGCTCCAGCGAAAGCGGTCCTCGCCGAAAATGACCCAGAGCGCTGCCGGCACCTGT
CCTACGAGTTGCATGATAAAGAAGACAGTCATAAGTGCGGCGACGATAGTCATGCCCCGCGCCCACCGGA
AGGAGCTGACTGGGTTGAAGGCTCTCAAGGGCATCGGTCGAGATCCCGGTGCCTAATGAGTGAGCTAACT
TACATTAATTGCGTTGCGCTCACTGCCCGCTTTCCAGTCGGGAAACCTGTCGTGCCAGCTGCATTAATGA
ATCGGCCAACGCGCGGGGAGAGGCGGTTTGCGTATTGGGCGCCAGGGTGGTTTTTCTTTTCACCAGTGAG
ACGGGCAACAGCTGATTGCCCTTCACCGCCTGGCCCTGAGAGAGTTGCAGCAAGCGGTCCACGCTGGTTT
GCCCCAGCAGGCGAAAATCCTGTTTGATGGTGGTTAACGGCGGGATATAACATGAGCTGTCTTCGGTATC
GTCGTATCCCACTACCGAGATATCCGCACCAACGCGCAGCCCGGACTCGGTAATGGCGCGCATTGCGCCC
AGCGCCATCTGATCGTTGGCAACCAGCATCGCAGTGGGAACGATGCCCTCATTCAGCATTTGCATGGTTT
GTTGAAAACCGGACATGGCACTCCAGTCGCCTTCCCGTTCCGCTATCGGCTGAATTTGATTGCGAGTGAG
ATATTTATGCCAGCCAGCCAGACGCAGACGCGCCGAGACAGAACTTAATGGGCCCGCTAACAGCGCGATT
TGCTGGTGACCCAATGCGACCAGATGCTCCACGCCCAGTCGCGTACCGTCTTCATGGGAGAAAATAATAC
TGTTGATGGGTGTCTGGTCAGAGACATCAAGAAATAACGCCGGAACATTAGTGCAGGCAGCTTCCACAGC
AATGGCATCCTGGTCATCCAGCGGATAGTTAATGATCAGCCCACTGACGCGTTGCGCGAGAAGATTGTGC
ACCGCCGCTTTACAGGCTTCGACGCCGCTTCGTTCTACCATCGACACCACCACGCTGGCACCCAGTTGAT
CGGCGCGAGATTTAATCGCCGCGACAATTTGCGACGGCGCGTGCAGGGCCAGACTGGAGGTGGCAACGCC
AATCAGCAACGACTGTTTGCCCGCCAGTTGTTGTGCCACGCGGTTGGGAATGTAATTCAGCTCCGCCATC
GCCGCTTCCACTTTTTCCCGCGTTTTCGCAGAAACGTGGCTGGCCTGGTTCACCACGCGGGAAACGGTCT
GATAAGAGACACCGGCATACTCTGCGACATCGTATAACGTTACTGGTTTCACATTCACCACCCTGAATTG
ACTCTCTTCCGGGCGCTATCATGCCATACCGCGAAAGGTTTTGCGCCATTCGATGGTGTCCGGGATCTCG
ACGCTCTCCCTTATGCGACTCCTGCATTAGGAAGCAGCCCAGTAGTAGGTTGAGGCCGTTGAGCACCGCC
GCCGCAAGGAATGGTGCATGCAAGGAGATGGCGCCCAACAGTCCCCCGGCCACGGGGCCTGCCACCATAC
CCACGCCGAAACAAGCGCTCATGAGCCCGAAGTGGCGAGCCCGATCTTCCCCATCGGTGATGTCGGCGAT
ATAGGCGCCAGCAACCGCACCTGTGGCGCCGGTGATGCCGGCCACGATGCGTCCGGCGTAGAGGATCGAG
ATCTCGATCCCGCGA
Features (pLannotate 1.2.2; 21 found; start..end, strand, type, name):
      4..22      +  promoter       T7 promoter: promoter for bacteriophage T7 RNA polymerase
     23..47      +  protein_bind   lac operator: The lac repressor binds to the lac operator to inhibit transcription in E. coli. This inhibition can be relieved by adding lactose or isopropyl-β-D-thiogalactopyranoside (IPTG). lac repressor encoded by lacI
     62..84      +  RBS            RBS: efficient ribosome binding site from bacteriophage T7 gene 10 (Olins and Rangwala, 1989)
     98..114     +  CDS            capTEV™ (fragment): composite tag for in vivo biotinylation, TEV protease cleavage, and 6xHis tagging
    167..185     +  CDS            TEV site (fragment): tobacco etch virus (TEV) protease recognition and cleavage site
    191..712     +  CDS            NRAS (fragment): RASN_HUMAN - Also known as HRAS1. Experimental evidence at protein level: Swiss-Prot protein existence level 1. Ras proteins bind GDP/GTP and possess intrinsic GTPase activity. From Homo sapiens (Human).
    722..739     +  CDS            9xHis (fragment): 9xHis affinity tag
    749..798     +  CDS            SET1 (fragment): solubility-enhancement tag derived from T7 phage gene 10B
    806..853     +  terminator     T7 terminator: transcription terminator for bacteriophage T7 RNA polymerase
    890..1318    +  rep_origin     f1 ori (sequence partly withheld): f1 bacteriophage origin of replication; arrow indicates direction of (+) strand synthesis
   1371..1428    +  promoter       AmpR promoter (fragment): bla
   1437..2252    -  CDS            KanR: aminoglycoside phosphotransferase; aph(3')-Ia; confers resistance to kanamycin in bacteria or G418 (Geneticin®) in eukaryotes
   2374..2962    +  rep_origin     ori: high-copy-number ColE1/pMB1/pBR322/pUC origin of replication
   3148..3287    -  misc_feature   bom: basis of mobility region from pBR322
   3389..3580    -  CDS            rop: Rop protein, which maintains plasmids at low copy number; rop
   3597..3977    +  CDS            YPB1_ECOLX: Protein predicted: Swiss-Prot protein existence level 4. From Escherichia coli.
   4049..4340    -  CDS            TcR (fragment): tetracycline efflux protein; tet; confers resistance to tetracycline
   4355..4376    -  protein_bind   CAP binding site: CAP binding activates transcription in the presence of cAMP. E. coli catabolite activator protein
   4389..5471    -  CDS            lacI: lac repressor; lacI; The lac repressor binds to the lac operator to inhibit transcription in E. coli. This inhibition can be relieved by adding lactose or isopropyl-β-D-thiogalactopyranoside (IPTG).
   5472..5549    -  promoter       lacI promoter: lacI
   5557..5836    -  CDS            TcR (fragment): tetracycline efflux protein; tet; confers resistance to tetracycline
