[The description below was written by a language model from this plasmid's Addgene catalogue record and pLannotate feature annotations shown in this document.]
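Description:
pHBT-NRAS174 is a bacterial expression plasmid built on the Novagen pET24a backbone for producing a truncated human NRAS protein in E. coli. It is about 5.86 kb in total and is selected with kanamycin through an aph(3')-Ia (KanR) gene. It replicates from a ColE1/pBR322-type origin accompanied by the bom region and the rop gene, which is consistent with the low copy number recorded for it. An f1 phage origin is also present. The short tetracycline-resistance fragments and the partial AmpR promoter in the annotation are backbone remnants, not functional markers.

The expression cassette consists of a T7 promoter followed directly by a lac operator, the T7 gene 10 ribosome binding site, the fusion coding sequence and a T7 terminator. A plasmid-borne lacI gene with its own promoter supplies the repressor. Transcription therefore depends on T7 RNA polymerase and is IPTG-inducible, and the depositor recommends BL21(DE3) as the expression host. The insert was cloned between NdeI and XhoI and encodes an N-terminal His6 tag, an Avi tag and a TEV protease cleavage site fused to NRAS residues 1–174. The His6 tag allows metal-affinity purification, the Avi tag allows site-specific biotinylation by BirA, and the TEV site allows the tags to be removed.

The feature table also marks a His-tag fragment downstream of the NRAS sequence, corresponding to the C-terminal tag region of pET24a. The record does not say whether this is translated, and the catalogue lists only N-terminal tags. The associated work concerns monobodies that bind RAS, so purified, biotinylatable NRAS from this plasmid would suit binder selection and binding assays, although the record states only its expression purpose.
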