Addgene plasmid #248051: pHBT-NRAS174
Purpose: To express His6 tag-Avi tag-TEV cleavage site-NRAS (residues 1-174) in E. coli, under the T7 promoter.
Depositing lab: Shohei Koide. Depositing organization: NYU Grossman School of Medicine. Publication: Inhibition of RAS-driven signaling and tumorigenesis with a pan-RAS monobody targeting the Switch I/II pocket. Wallon L, Khan I, Teng KW, Koide A, Zuberi M, Li J, Ketavarapu G, Traaseth NJ, O'Bryan JP, Koide S. Proc Natl Acad Sci U S A. 2022 Oct 25;119(43):e2204481119. doi: 10.1073/pnas.2204481119. Epub 2022 Oct 17. PubMed 36252024.
Backbone
  Vector backbone: pET24a
  Backbone manufacturer: Novagen
  Backbone size w/o insert (bp): 5233
  Total vector size (bp): 5858
  Vector type: Bacterial Expression
Growth in bacteria
  Bacterial resistance: Kanamycin, 30 μg/mL
  Growth temperature: 37°C
  Growth strain: DH5alpha
  Growth instructions: Depositing lab recommends using E. coli strain BL21(DE3) as a host for protein expression.
  Copy number: Low Copy
Gene/Insert
  Gene/Insert name: NRAS
  Species: H. sapiens (human)
  Insert size (bp): 625
  Mutation: includes aa 1-174 only
  Entrez Gene: NRAS (a.k.a. ALPS4, CMNS, KRAS, N-ras, NCMS, NRAS1, NS6)
  Promoter: T7
  Tag / fusion protein: His6 tag-Avi tag-TEV cleavage site (N terminal on insert)
  Cloning method: Restriction Enzyme; 5′ cloning site NdeI (not destroyed); 3′ cloning site XhoI (not destroyed)
  Sequencing primers: 5′ T7 promoter; 3′ T7 terminator
Terms and licenses: Academic/Nonprofit Terms; Industry Terms: Not Available to Industry
How to cite: pHBT-NRAS174 was a gift from Shohei Koide (Addgene plasmid # 248051 ; http://n2t.net/addgene:248051 ; RRID:Addgene_248051)
